Addgene plasmid #35399: pBY2727
Depositing lab: Ralf Baumeister. Depositing organization: Albert-Ludwigs-Universitaet Freiburg. Publication: SnAvi--a new tandem tag for high-affinity protein-complex purification. Schaffer U, Schlosser A, Muller KM, Schafer A, Katava N, Baumeister R, Schulze E. Nucleic Acids Res. 2010 Apr;38(6):e91. doi: 10.1093/nar/gkp1178. Epub 2010 Jan 4. PubMed 20047968.
Backbone
  Vector backbone: pEGFP-N1
  Backbone manufacturer: Clontech
  Backbone size w/o insert (bp): 4700
  Modifications to backbone: 5' to the EGFP gene the coding sequences for 2 SB1 epitopes and 2 TEV cleavage sites was inserted 3' to the EGFP gene the AviTag encoding sequence was inserted
  Vector type: Mammalian Expression, Mouse Targeting
  Selectable markers: Neomycin (select with G418)
Growth in bacteria
  Bacterial resistance: Kanamycin, 50 μg/mL
  Growth temperature: 37°C
  Growth strain: DH5alpha
  Copy number: Unknown
Gene/Insert
  Gene/Insert name: SnAvi-tag
  Species: Synthetic
  Insert size (bp): 921
  Promoter: CMV
  Cloning method: Restriction Enzyme; 5′ cloning site AgeI (not destroyed); 3′ cloning site NotI (not destroyed)
  Sequencing primers: 5′ CMV-F; 3′ pEGFP_C2-RP
Terms and licenses: Academic/Nonprofit Terms; Industry Terms: Not Available to Industry
How to cite: pBY2727 was a gift from Ralf Baumeister (Addgene plasmid # 35399 ; http://n2t.net/addgene:35399 ; RRID:Addgene_35399)
