[The description below was written by a language model from this plasmid's Addgene catalogue record and pLannotate feature annotations shown in this document.]
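Description:
pBY2727 is a mammalian expression plasmid built on the Clontech pEGFP-N1 backbone that carries the synthetic SnAvi tag, a composite tandem-affinity and fluorescence tag designed for high-affinity purification of protein complexes. According to the record, the EGFP coding sequence was extended at its 5′ end with sequences encoding two SB1 epitopes and two TEV protease cleavage sites, and at its 3′ end with an AviTag, giving an insert of about 921 bp placed between AgeI and NotI sites that remain intact. The automated annotation recognises only the EGFP portion of this cassette; the flanking epitope, TEV and AviTag segments are not called as separate features but would fall in the unannotated regions on either side of EGFP.

Expression is driven by the CMV immediate early enhancer and promoter, which reads through the multiple cloning site into the tag and terminates at the SV40 polyadenylation signal. With the cloning site upstream of the tag, a gene of interest inserted in frame would be expressed as a C-terminal SnAvi fusion. In such a fusion, EGFP allows visualisation, the SB1 epitopes provide antibody-based capture, the TEV sites permit proteolytic release, and the AviTag is a substrate for BirA-mediated biotinylation and hence streptavidin binding.

The plasmid replicates in E. coli from a high-copy pUC-type origin and also carries an f1 origin. A single NeoR/KanR gene, under tandem bacterial and SV40 early promoters with an HSV TK polyadenylation signal, confers kanamycin resistance in bacteria and G418 selection in mammalian cells. The short ble, bGH and large T antigen fragment hits appear to be backbone remnants rather than functional elements. The catalogue also lists mouse targeting as a vector type, without giving further detail.
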