Features (pLannotate 1.2.2; 14 found; start..end, strand, type, name):
      1..81      +  misc_feature   MCS: multiple cloning site
    230..946     +  CDS            EGFP: EGFP is a basic (constitutively fluorescent) green fluorescent protein published in 1996, derived from Aequorea victoria. It is reported to be a rapidly-maturing weak dimer with moderate acid sensitivity.
   1067..1150    +  CDS            large T antigen (fragment): large T antigen from SV40 (simian virus 40)
   1173..1294    +  polyA_signal   SV40 poly(A) signal: SV40 polyadenylation signal
   1328..1756    -  rep_origin     f1 ori (sequence partly withheld): f1 bacteriophage origin of replication; arrow indicates direction of (+) strand synthesis
   1783..1887    +  promoter       AmpR promoter: bla
   1889..2246    +  promoter       SV40 promoter: SV40 enhancer and early promoter
   2281..3075    +  CDS            NeoR/KanR: aminoglycoside phosphotransferase from Tn5; aph(3')-II (or nptII); confers resistance to neomycin, kanamycin, and G418 (Geneticin®)
   3096..3248    +  CDS            ble (fragment): BLE_KLEPN - Experimental evidence at protein level: Swiss-Prot protein existence level 1. Binding protein with a strong affinity to the bleomycin family of antibiotics. Binds to CL990; an antimitotic-antibiotic compound. From Klebsiella pneumoniae.
   3307..3354    +  polyA_signal   HSV TK poly(A) signal: herpes simplex virus thymidine kinase polyadenylation signal (Cole and Stacy, 1985)
   3445..3461    -  polyA_signal   bGH poly(A) signal (fragment): bovine growth hormone polyadenylation signal
   3683..4271    +  rep_origin     ori: high-copy-number ColE1/pMB1/pBR322/pUC origin of replication
   4446..4749    +  enhancer       CMV enhancer: human cytomegalovirus immediate early enhancer
   4750..4953    +  promoter       CMV promoter: human cytomegalovirus (CMV) immediate early promoter
>Addgene plasmid #35399 | pBY2727 | depositor full sequence | sequence record 43217 | pBY2727 sequence 4975 bps
GCTAGCGCTACCGGACTCAGATCTCGAGCTCAAGCTTCGAATTCTGCAGTCGACGGTACCGCGGGCCCGG
GATCCACCGGTTACTACCATGGCTCCACGACCATCCAACAAACGTCTCCAGCAGTCCGGTATGCCACGAC
CCTCCAACAAGCGTCTTCAACAGGAGAACCTTTACTTTCAAGGTCAATTGGAAAATCTCTATTTCCAGGG
ACCACCAGCGCCACCACAGATGGTGAGCAAGGGCGAGGAGCTGTTCACCGGGGTGGTGCCCATCCTGGTC
GAGCTGGACGGCGACGTAAACGGCCACAAGTTCAGCGTGTCCGGCGAGGGCGAGGGCGATGCCACCTACG
GCAAGCTGACCCTGAAGTTCATCTGCACCACCGGCAAGCTGCCCGTGCCCTGGCCCACCCTCGTGACCAC
CCTGACCTACGGCGTGCAGTGCTTCAGCCGCTACCCCGACCACATGAAGCAGCACGACTTCTTCAAGTCC
GCCATGCCCGAAGGCTACGTCCAGGAGCGCACCATCTTCTTCAAGGACGACGGCAACTACAAGACCCGCG
CCGAGGTGAAGTTCGAGGGCGACACCCTGGTGAACCGCATCGAGCTGAAGGGCATCGACTTCAAGGAGGA
CGGCAACATCCTGGGGCACAAGCTGGAGTACAACTACAACAGCCACAACGTCTATATCATGGCCGACAAG
CAGAAGAACGGCATCAAGGTGAACTTCAAGATCCGCCACAACATCGAGGACGGCAGCGTGCAGCTCGCCG
ACCACTACCAGCAGAACACCCCCATCGGCGACGGCCCCGTGCTGCTGCCCGACAACCACTACCTGAGCAC
CCAGTCCGCCCTGAGCAAAGACCCCAACGAGAAGCGCGATCACATGGTCCTGCTGGAGTTCGTGACCGCC
GCCGGGATCACTCTCGGCATGGACGAGCTGTACAAGGATTATGATATTCCAACTACTGCAAGCGAGAATT
TGGCAGCACAGGGTGAGGGTGGTGGCCTGAACGACATCTTCGAGGCCCAGAAGATCGAGTGGCACGAGTA
AGCGGCCGCGACTCTAGATCATAATCAGCCATACCACATTTGTAGAGGTTTTACTTGCTTTAAAAAACCT
CCCACACCTCCCCCTGAACCTGAAACATAAAATGAATGCAATTGTTGTTGTTAACTTGTTTATTGCAGCT
TATAATGGTTACAAATAAAGCAATAGCATCACAAATTTCACAAATAAAGCATTTTTTTCACTGCATTCTA
GTTGTGGTTTGTCCAAACTCATCAATGTATCTTAAGGCGTAAATTGTAAGCGTTAATATTTTGTTAAAAT
TCGCGTTAAATTTTTGTTAAATCAGCTCATTTTTTAACCAATAGGCCGAAATCGGCAAAATCCCTTATAA
ATCAAAAGAATAGACCGAGATAGGGT
[37 nt withheld, positions 1427-1463]
AAAGAACGTGGACTCCAACGTCAAAGG
[49 nt withheld, positions 1491-1539]
T
[91 nt withheld, positions 1541-1631]
G
[124 nt withheld, positions 1633-1756]
CAGGTGGCACTTTTCGGGGAAATGTGCGCGGAACCCCTATTTGTTTATTTTTCTAAATACATTCAAATAT
GTATCCGCTCATGAGACAATAACCCTGATAAATGCTTCAATAATATTGAAAAAGGAAGAGTCCTGAGGCG
GAAAGAACCAGCTGTGGAATGTGTGTCAGTTAGGGTGTGGAAAGTCCCCAGGCTCCCCAGCAGGCAGAAG
TATGCAAAGCATGCATCTCAATTAGTCAGCAACCAGGTGTGGAAAGTCCCCAGGCTCCCCAGCAGGCAGA
AGTATGCAAAGCATGCATCTCAATTAGTCAGCAACCATAGTCCCGCCCCTAACTCCGCCCATCCCGCCCC
TAACTCCGCCCAGTTCCGCCCATTCTCCGCCCCATGGCTGACTAATTTTTTTTATTTATGCAGAGGCCGA
GGCCGCCTCGGCCTCTGAGCTATTCCAGAAGTAGTGAGGAGGCTTTTTTGGAGGCCTAGGCTTTTGCAAA
GATCGATCAAGAGACAGGATGAGGATCGTTTCGCATGATTGAACAAGATGGATTGCACGCAGGTTCTCCG
GCCGCTTGGGTGGAGAGGCTATTCGGCTATGACTGGGCACAACAGACAATCGGCTGCTCTGATGCCGCCG
TGTTCCGGCTGTCAGCGCAGGGGCGCCCGGTTCTTTTTGTCAAGACCGACCTGTCCGGTGCCCTGAATGA
ACTGCAAGACGAGGCAGCGCGGCTATCGTGGCTGGCCACGACGGGCGTTCCTTGCGCAGCTGTGCTCGAC
GTTGTCACTGAAGCGGGAAGGGACTGGCTGCTATTGGGCGAAGTGCCGGGGCAGGATCTCCTGTCATCTC
ACCTTGCTCCTGCCGAGAAAGTATCCATCATGGCTGATGCAATGCGGCGGCTGCATACGCTTGATCCGGC
TACCTGCCCATTCGACCACCAAGCGAAACATCGCATCGAGCGAGCACGTACTCGGATGGAAGCCGGTCTT
GTCGATCAGGATGATCTGGACGAAGAGCATCAGGGGCTCGCGCCAGCCGAACTGTTCGCCAGGCTCAAGG
CGAGCATGCCCGACGGCGAGGATCTCGTCGTGACCCATGGCGATGCCTGCTTGCCGAATATCATGGTGGA
AAATGGCCGCTTTTCTGGATTCATCGACTGTGGCCGGCTGGGTGTGGCGGACCGCTATCAGGACATAGCG
TTGGCTACCCGTGATATTGCTGAAGAGCTTGGCGGCGAATGGGCTGACCGCTTCCTCGTGCTTTACGGTA
TCGCCGCTCCCGATTCGCAGCGCATCGCCTTCTATCGCCTTCTTGACGAGTTCTTCTGAGCGGGACTCTG
GGGTTCGAAATGACCGACCAAGCGACGCCCAACCTGCCATCACGAGATTTCGATTCCACCGCCGCCTTCT
ATGAAAGGTTGGGCTTCGGAATCGTTTTCCGGGACGCCGGCTGGATGATCCTCCAGCGCGGGGATCTCAT
GCTGGAGTTCTTCGCCCACCCTAGGGGGAGGCTAACTGAAACACGGAAGGAGACAATACCGGAAGGAACC
CGCGCTATGACGGCAATAAAAAGACAGAATAAAACGCACGGTGTTGGGTCGTTTGTTCATAAACGCGGGG
TTCGGTCCCAGGGCTGGCACTCTGTCGATACCCCACCGAGACCCCATTGGGGCCAATACGCCCGCGTTTC
TTCCTTTTCCCCACCCCACCCCCCAAGTTCGGGTGAAGGCCCAGGGCTCGCAGCCAACGTCGGGGCGGCA
GGCCCTGCCATAGCCTCAGGTTACTCATATATACTTTAGATTGATTTAAAACTTCATTTTTAATTTAAAA
GGATCTAGGTGAAGATCCTTTTTGATAATCTCATGACCAAAATCCCTTAACGTGAGTTTTCGTTCCACTG
AGCGTCAGACCCCGTAGAAAAGATCAAAGGATCTTCTTGAGATCCTTTTTTTCTGCGCGTAATCTGCTGC
TTGCAAACAAAAAAACCACCGCTACCAGCGGTGGTTTGTTTGCCGGATCAAGAGCTACCAACTCTTTTTC
CGAAGGTAACTGGCTTCAGCAGAGCGCAGATACCAAATACTGTCCTTCTAGTGTAGCCGTAGTTAGGCCA
CCACTTCAAGAACTCTGTAGCACCGCCTACATACCTCGCTCTGCTAATCCTGTTACCAGTGGCTGCTGCC
AGTGGCGATAAGTCGTGTCTTACCGGGTTGGACTCAAGACGATAGTTACCGGATAAGGCGCAGCGGTCGG
GCTGAACGGGGGGTTCGTGCACACAGCCCAGCTTGGAGCGAACGACCTACACCGAACTGAGATACCTACA
GCGTGAGCTATGAGAAAGCGCCACGCTTCCCGAAGGGAGAAAGGCGGACAGGTATCCGGTAAGCGGCAGG
GTCGGAACAGGAGAGCGCACGAGGGAGCTTCCAGGGGGAAACGCCTGGTATCTTTATAGTCCTGTCGGGT
TTCGCCACCTCTGACTTGAGCGTCGATTTTTGTGATGCTCGTCAGGGGGGCGGAGCCTATGGAAAAACGC
CAGCAACGCGGCCTTTTTACGGTTCCTGGCCTTTTGCTGGCCTTTTGCTCACATGTTCTTTCCTGCGTTA
TCCCCTGATTCTGTGGATAACCGTATTACCGCCATGCATTAGTTATTAATAGTAATCAATTACGGGGTCA
TTAGTTCATAGCCCATATATGGAGTTCCGCGTTACATAACTTACGGTAAATGGCCCGCCTGGCTGACCGC
CCAACGACCCCCGCCCATTGACGTCAATAATGACGTATGTTCCCATAGTAACGCCAATAGGGACTTTCCA
TTGACGTCAATGGGTGGAGTATTTACGGTAAACTGCCCACTTGGCAGTACATCAAGTGTATCATATGCCA
AGTACGCCCCCTATTGACGTCAATGACGGTAAATGGCCCGCCTGGCATTATGCCCAGTACATGACCTTAT
GGGACTTTCCTACTTGGCAGTACATCTACGTATTAGTCATCGCTATTACCATGGTGATGCGGTTTTGGCA
GTACATCAATGGGCGTGGATAGCGGTTTGACTCACGGGGATTTCCAAGTCTCCACCCCATTGACGTCAAT
GGGAGTTTGTTTTGGCACCAAAATCAACGGGACTTTCCAAAATGTCGTAACAACTCCGCCCCATTGACGC
AAATGGGCGGTAGGCGTGTACGGTGGGAGGTCTATATAAGCAGAGCTGGTTTAGTGAACCGTCAGATCC
