>Addgene plasmid #35399 | pBY2727 | addgene partial sequence | sequence record 45556 | CMV-F 5'-CGCAAATGGGCGGTAGGCGTG-3'
TTAGTGAACCGTCAGATCCGCTAGCGCTACCGGACTCAGATCTCGAGCTCAAGCTTCGAATTCTGCAGTC
GACGGTACCGCGGGCCCGGGATCCACCGGTTACTACCATGGCTCCACGACCATCCAACAAACGTCTCCAG
CAGTCCGGTATGCCACGACCCTCCAACAAGCGTCTTCAACAGGAGAACCTTTACTTTCAAGGTCAATTGG
AAAATCTCTATTTCCAGGGACCACCAGCGCCACCACAGATGGTGAGCAAGGGCGAGGAGCTGTTCACCGG
GGTGGTGCCCATCCTGGTCGAGCTGGACGGCGACGTAAACGGCCACAAGTTCAGCGTGTCCGGCGAGGGC
GAGGGCGATGCCACCTACGGCAAGCTGACCCTGAAGTTCATCTGCACCACCGGCAAGCTGCCCGTGCCCT
GGCCCACCCTCGTGACCACCCTGACCTACGGCGTGCAGTGCTTCAGCCGCTACCCCGACCACATGAAGCA
GCACGACTTCTTCAAGTCCGCCATGCCCGAAGGCTACGTCCAGGAGCGCACCATCTTCTTCAAGGACGAC
GGCAACTACAAGACCCGCGCCGAGGTGAAGTTCGAGGGCGACACCCTGGTGAACCGCATCGAGCTGAAGG
GCATCGACTTCAAGGAGGACGGCAACATCCTGGGGCACAAGCTGGAGTACAACTACAACAGCCACAACGT
CTATATCATGGCCGACAAGCAGAAGAACGGCATCAAGGTGAACTTCAAGATCCGCCACAACATCGAGGAC
GGCAGCGTGCAGCTCGCCGACCACTACCAGCAGAACACCCCCATCGGCGACGGCCCCGTGCTGCTGCCCG
ACAACCACTACCTGAGCACCCAGTCCGCCCTGAGCAAAGACCCCAACGAGAAGCGCGATCAATGTCTGTG
AATCTGACGCGC
