>Addgene plasmid #35399 | pBY2727 | addgene partial sequence | sequence record 45559 | SV40pA-R 5'-GAAATTTGTGATGCTATTGC-3'
AATTGCATTCATTTTATGTTTCAGGTTCAGGGGGAGGTGTGGGAGGTTTTTTAAAGCAAGTAAAACCTCT
ACAAATGTGGTATGGCTGATTATGATCTAGAGTCGCGGCCGCTTACTCGTGCCACTCGATCTTCTGGGCC
TCGAAGATGTCGTTCAGGCCACCACCCTCACCCTGTGCTGCCAAATTCTCGCTTGCAGTAGTTGGAATAT
CATAATCCTTGTACAGCTCGTCCATGCCGAGAGTGATCCCGGCGGCGGTCACGAACTCCAGCAGGACCAT
GTGATCGCGCTTCTCGTTGGGGTCTTTGCTCAGGGCGGACTGGGTGCTCAGGTAGTGGTTGTCGGGCAGC
AGCACGGGGCCGTCGCCGATGGGGGTGTTCTGCTGGTAGTGGTCGGCGAGCTGCACGCTGCCGTCCTCGA
TGTTGTGGCGGATCTTGAAGTTCACCTTGATGCCGTTCTTCTGCTTGTCGGCCATGATATAGACGTTGTG
GCTGTTGTAGTTGTACTCCAGCTTGTGCCCCAGGATGTTGCCGTCCTCCTTGAAGTCGATGCCCTTCAGC
TCGATGCGGTTCACCAGGGTGTCGCCCTCGAACTTCACCTCGGCGCGGGTCTTGTAGTTGCCGTCGTCCT
TGAAGAAGATGGTGCGCTCCTGGACGTAGCCTTCGGGCATGGCGGACTTGAAGAAGTCGTGCTGCTTCAT
GTGGTCGGGGTAGCGGCTGAAGCACTGCACGCCGTAGGTCAGGGTGGTCACG
